>Addgene plasmid #19101 | Dom34(1-138) | addgene partial sequence | sequence record 24882 | T7 5'-TAATACGACTCACTATAGGG-3'
GTGCGGACATTCCCTCTGAATATTTTGTTTACTTTAAGAAGGAGATATACATATGAAGGTTATTANTCTG
AAAAAGGATTCTTTTAACAAAGGAGGAGCAGTGATTACTCTTTTACCGGAGGACAAGGAAGATCTGTTTA
CTGTTTATCAAATAGTAGACAAAGATGACGAGTTGATATTCAAGAAAAAATTCACCTCTAAACTTGATGA
AGCTGGTAAGAAAAAAAGTACAGATTTGGTCAAGTTGAAGATTAAAGTAATATCCGAGGATTTTGATATG
AAGGATGAATATTTGAAATATAAAGGTGTTACTGTTACAGATGAAAGTGGAGCTAGTAATGTTGACATAC
CTGTCGGCAAATATTTGAGCTTTACCCTTGACTACGTGTATCCCTTTACTATCATAAAACAAAACTTTAA
TAAATTCATGCAAAAGCTCTTAAATGAAGCCTGTAATATCGAGTATCTCGAGCACCACCACCACCACCAC
TGAGATCCGGCTGCTAACAAAGCCCGAAAGGAAGCTGAGTTGGCTGCTGCCACCGCTGAGCAATAACTAG
CATAACCCCTTGGGGCCTCTAAACGGGTCTTGAGGGGTTTTTTGCTGACAGGAGGAACTCTATCCGGANT
GGCCGNATGGGACGCGCCCTGTAGCGGCCCATTANGCGCGGCGGGTGTGGTGGTTACGCNCAGCGTGACC
GCTACACTTGCCAGCGCCCTAGCCCCCGCTCCTTCCCTTNCTTCCCTTCCTTCTCGCACGTCGCGCTTCC
CGNCAGNNAAATCGGGGCNCCTTACNGGTCGATTATGCTTACGCNCTCGCCCCAAACTGATAGGGAGGTC
CGANGGCACGCNGAAACGTTTCCCTTGCTGNCCCTCTTAANGNCTGTCACGACNCCCC
