[The description below was written by a language model from this plasmid's Addgene catalogue record.]
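Description:
Dom34(1-138) is a bacterial expression plasmid built on the pET21a(+) backbone (5443 bp without insert) and carrying a 414 bp fragment of the Saccharomyces cerevisiae DOM34 gene (YNL001W). As the name and insert size indicate, the fragment encodes residues 1 to 138 of the protein, an N-terminal portion rather than the full-length factor. The plasmid is selected with ampicillin, is listed as high copy, and is maintained in a standard cloning strain (DH5alpha).

The insert was placed between the NdeI and XhoI sites of the vector, both of which remain intact. In pET21-series vectors this arrangement puts the coding sequence under the T7 promoter/lac operator system, with the start codon supplied at the NdeI site, so that expression depends on T7 RNA polymerase provided by a suitable E. coli expression host and is typically induced with IPTG. The use of a T7 sequencing primer in the record is consistent with this. The record lists only a "C tag" at the C terminus of the insert without naming it. Cloning in frame through XhoI in pET21a(+) normally yields the vector-encoded C-terminal hexahistidine tag, but the record does not state this explicitly, and no feature table is available to confirm it.

Dom34 is a key component of no-go mRNA decay, the pathway that deals with mRNAs on which ribosomes have stalled. The associated publication concerns structural and functional analysis of the protein, so this truncation construct is suited to recombinant production and purification of an isolated N-terminal Dom34 fragment for biochemical or structural characterisation.
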