Addgene plasmid #19101: Dom34(1-138)
Depositing lab: SeWon Suh. Depositing organization: Seoul National University. Publication: Structural and functional insights into dom34, a key component of no-go mRNA decay. Lee HH, Kim YS, Kim KH, Heo I, Kim SK, Kim O, Kim HK, Yoon JY, Kim HS, Kim do J, Lee SJ, Yoon HJ, Kim SJ, Lee BG, Song HK, Kim VN, Park CM, Suh SW. Mol Cell. 2007 Sep 21. 27(6):938-50. 10.1016/j.molcel.2007.07.019 PubMed 17889667.
Backbone
  Vector backbone: pET21a(+)
  Backbone size w/o insert (bp): 5443
  Vector type: Bacterial Expression
Growth in bacteria
  Bacterial resistance: Ampicillin, 100 μg/mL
  Growth temperature: 37°C
  Growth strain: DH5alpha
  Copy number: High Copy
Gene/Insert
  Gene/Insert name: Protein DOM34 (alt name: Saccharomyces cerevisiae)
  Species: S. cerevisiae (budding yeast)
  Insert size (bp): 414
  Entrez Gene: DOM34 (a.k.a. YNL001W)
  Tag / fusion protein: C tag (C terminal on insert)
  Cloning method: Restriction Enzyme; 5′ cloning site NdeI (not destroyed); 3′ cloning site XhoI (not destroyed)
  Sequencing primers: 5′ t7
Terms and licenses: Academic/Nonprofit Terms; Industry Terms: Not Available to Industry
How to cite: Dom34(1-138) was a gift from SeWon Suh (Addgene plasmid # 19101 ; http://n2t.net/addgene:19101 ; RRID:Addgene_19101)
